Addgene plasmid #22951: pCI-neo-Myc-hApg12
Depositing lab: Noboru Mizushima. Depositing organization: Institute of Science Tokyo. Publication: A new protein conjugation system in human. The counterpart of the yeast Apg12p conjugation system essential for autophagy. Mizushima N, Sugita H, Yoshimori T, Ohsumi Y. J Biol Chem. 1998 Dec 18. 273(51):33889-92. 10.1074/jbc.273.51.33889 PubMed 9852036.
Backbone
  Vector backbone: pCI-neo
  Backbone manufacturer: Promega
  Backbone size w/o insert (bp): 5472
  Vector type: Mammalian Expression
  Selectable markers: Neomycin (select with G418)
Growth in bacteria
  Bacterial resistance: Ampicillin, 100 μg/mL
  Growth temperature: 37°C
  Growth strain: DH5alpha
  Copy number: High Copy
Gene/Insert
  Gene/Insert name: autophagy related genes 12 (alt names: Atg12; Apg12)
  Species: H. sapiens (human)
  Insert size (bp): 430
  GenBank ID: AB017507
  Entrez Gene: ATG12 (a.k.a. APG12, APG12L, FBR93, HAPG12)
  Tag / fusion protein: 3xMyc (N terminal on insert)
  Cloning method: Restriction Enzyme; 5′ cloning site EcoRI (not destroyed); 3′ cloning site EcoRI (not destroyed)
  Sequencing primers: 5′ T3; 3′ T7
Terms and licenses: Academic/Nonprofit Terms; Industry Terms: Not Available to Industry
How to cite: pCI-neo-Myc-hApg12 was a gift from Noboru Mizushima (Addgene plasmid # 22951 ; http://n2t.net/addgene:22951 ; RRID:Addgene_22951)
