[The description below was written by a language model from this plasmid's Addgene catalogue record.]
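Description:
pCI-neo-Myc-hApg12 is a mammalian expression plasmid built on the commercial pCI-neo backbone (about 5.5 kb without insert). It is propagated in E. coli as a high-copy plasmid under ampicillin selection, and it carries a neomycin resistance marker so that transfected mammalian cells can be selected with G418, allowing either transient expression or derivation of stable lines. The record does not list the promoter or other regulatory elements. The pCI-neo backbone is generally known for driving inserts from the CMV immediate-early enhancer/promoter, with a chimeric intron upstream and an SV40 late polyadenylation signal downstream, but no feature table is provided to confirm these parts in this particular construct.

The payload is the human ATG12 coding sequence (also called APG12 or hApg12), an insert of roughly 430 bp placed into the vector at an EcoRI site that is retained on both sides. Because the same enzyme flanks both ends, the cloning was non-directional. A triple Myc epitope tag is fused to the N terminus of the protein. ATG12 is a ubiquitin-like protein that becomes covalently attached through its C-terminal end to ATG5, in a conjugation system essential for autophagy. Placing the tag at the N terminus leaves that C-terminal end free. The construct comes from work describing the human counterpart of the yeast Apg12p conjugation system, and it is suited to expressing Myc-tagged ATG12 in cultured mammalian cells. The free protein and its conjugates can then be followed with anti-Myc antibodies by immunoblotting, immunoprecipitation or immunofluorescence in studies of autophagy.
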