>Addgene plasmid #22951 | pCI-neo-Myc-hApg12 | addgene partial sequence | sequence record 30745 | 22951 with T7
GTTGATTTCTGAAGAAGATTTGAACGGTGAACAAAAGCTAATCTCCGAGGAAGACTTGAACGGTGAACAA
AAATTAATCTCAGAAGAAGACTTGAACGGATCCTCTAGAGCGGAGGAGCCGCAGTCTGTGTTGCAGCTTC
CTACTTCAATTGCTGCTGGAGGGGAAGGACTTACGGATGTCTCCCCAGAAACAACCACCCCGGAGCCCCC
GTCTTCCGCTGCAGTTTCCCCGGGAACAGAGGAACCTGCTGGCGACACCAAGAAAAAAATTGACATTTTG
CTAAAGGCTGTGGGAGACACTCCTATTATGAAAACAAAGAAGTGGGCAGTAGAGCGAACACGAACCATCC
AAGGACTCATTGACTTCATCAAAAAGTTTCTTAAACTTGTGGCCTCAGAACAGTTGTTTATTTATGTGAA
TCAGTCCTTTGCTCCTTCCCCAGACCAAGAAGTTGGAACTCTCTATGAGTGTTTTGGCAGTGATGGTAAA
CTGGTTTTACATTACTGCAAGTCTCAGGCGTGGGGATGAGAATTCACGCGTGGTACCTCTAGCTAGAGTC
GACCCGGGCGGCCGCTTCCCTTTAGTGAGGGTTAATGCTTCGAGCAGACATGATAAGATACATTGATGAG
TTTGGACAAACCACAACTAGAATGCAGTGAAAAAAATGCTTTATTTGTGAAATTTGTGATGCTATTGCTT
TATTTGTAACCATTATAAGCTGCAATAAACAAGTTAACAACAACAATTGCATTCATTTTATGTTTCAGGT
TCAGGGGAGATGTGGGAGGTTTTTTAAAGCAAGTAAAACCTCTACAAATGT
